Addgene plasmid #221541: 1203AB-CMV-Cas7.1-H43A-mutant
Purpose: Effector expresses Cas7.1 (truncated from DiCas7-11), H to A mutation at amino acid 43
Depositing lab: Omar Akbari. Depositing organization: University of California, San Diego (UCSD).
Backbone
  Vector backbone: pCMV
  Vector type: Mammalian Expression, CRISPR
Growth in bacteria
  Bacterial resistance: Ampicillin, 100 μg/mL
  Growth temperature: 37°C
  Growth strain: DH5alpha
  Copy number: Unknown
Gene/Insert
  Gene/Insert name: Truncated DiCas7-11
Terms and licenses: Academic/Nonprofit Terms; Industry Terms: Not Available to Industry
How to cite: 1203AB-CMV-Cas7.1-H43A-mutant was a gift from Omar Akbari (Addgene plasmid # 221541 ; http://n2t.net/addgene:221541 ; RRID:Addgene_221541)
