[The description below was written by a language model from this plasmid's Addgene catalogue record and pLannotate feature annotations shown in this document.]
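Description:
1203AB-CMV-Cas7.1-H43A-mutant is a small mammalian expression plasmid (about 4.1 kb) built on a pCMV backbone and classed as a CRISPR effector construct. It is propagated in E. coli through a high-copy ColE1/pUC-type origin of replication and selected with ampicillin via the β-lactamase (AmpR) gene driven by its own bla promoter. Remnants of standard cloning-vector sequence are also detected, including a lacI fragment, CAP binding site, lac promoter and operator, a piece of the pBluescript multiple cloning site, a short SV40 promoter fragment and a fragment of the pBR322 bom region. These appear to be backbone carry-over rather than functional parts of the payload. No mammalian selection marker is annotated.

The expression cassette lies on the reverse strand and consists of the human cytomegalovirus immediate-early enhancer and promoter followed by a bovine growth hormone polyadenylation signal, an arrangement that gives strong constitutive transcription in transfected mammalian cells. The roughly 800 bp interval between the CMV promoter and the bGH poly(A) signal carries no automated annotation, but by position it corresponds to the catalogued insert: Cas7.1, a truncated domain derived from DiCas7-11, a type III-E RNA-targeting CRISPR effector, bearing a histidine-to-alanine substitution at amino acid 43. The feature table identifies no epitope tags, localisation signals or reporters in this region, and the record does not say whether any are present. The record does not state the functional consequence of H43A. A point mutant of this kind would typically be compared with the unmutated Cas7.1 truncation to test the contribution of that residue to effector activity in mammalian cells.
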