Features (pLannotate 1.2.2; 13 found; start..end, strand, type, name):
      1..589     +  rep_origin     ori: high-copy-number ColE1/pMB1/pBR322/pUC origin of replication
    772..864     +  CDS            lacI (fragment): lac repressor; lacI; The lac repressor binds to the lac operator to inhibit transcription in E. coli. This inhibition can be relieved by adding lactose or isopropyl-β-D-thiogalactopyranoside (IPTG).
    877..898     +  protein_bind   CAP binding site: CAP binding activates transcription in the presence of cAMP. E. coli catabolite activator protein
    913..943     +  promoter       lac promoter: promoter for the E. coli lac operon
    951..967     +  protein_bind   lac operator: The lac repressor binds to the lac operator to inhibit transcription in E. coli. This inhibition can be relieved by adding lactose or isopropyl-β-D-thiogalactopyranoside (IPTG). lac repressor encoded by lacI
   1016..1032    -  misc_feature   MCS (fragment): pBluescript multiple cloning site
   1037..1058    -  promoter       SV40 promoter (fragment): SV40 enhancer and early promoter
   1062..1286    -  polyA_signal   bGH poly(A) signal: bovine growth hormone polyadenylation signal
   2094..2297    -  promoter       CMV promoter: human cytomegalovirus (CMV) immediate early promoter
   2298..2677    -  enhancer       CMV enhancer: human cytomegalovirus immediate early enhancer
   2832..2876    +  misc_feature   bom (fragment): basis of mobility region from pBR322
   2947..3051    +  promoter       AmpR promoter: bla
   3052..3912    +  CDS            AmpR: β-lactamase; bla; confers resistance to ampicillin, carbenicillin, and related antibiotics
>Addgene plasmid #221541 | 1203AB-CMV-Cas7.1-H43A-mutant | addgene full sequence | sequence record 437821 | Addgene NGS Result
TTGAGATCCTTTTTTTCTGCGCGTAATCTGCTGCTTGCAAACAAAAAAACCACCGCTACCAGCGGTGGTT
TGTTTGCCGGATCAAGAGCTACCAACTCTTTTTCCGAAGGTAACTGGCTTCAGCAGAGCGCAGATACCAA
ATACTGTTCTTCTAGTGTAGCCGTAGTTAGGCCACCACTTCAAGAACTCTGTAGCACCGCCTACATACCT
CGCTCTGCTAATCCTGTTACCAGTGGCTGCTGCCAGTGGCGATAAGTCGTGTCTTACCGGGTTGGACTCA
AGACGATAGTTACCGGATAAGGCGCAGCGGTCGGGCTGAACGGGGGGTTCGTGCACACAGCCCAGCTTGG
AGCGAACGACCTACACCGAACTGAGATACCTACAGCGTGAGCTATGAGAAAGCGCCACGCTTCCCGAAGG
GAGAAAGGCGGACAGGTATCCGGTAAGCGGCAGGGTCGGAACAGGAGAGCGCACGAGGGAGCTTCCAGGG
GGAAACGCCTGGTATCTTTATAGTCCTGTCGGGTTTCGCCACCTCTGACTTGAGCGTCGATTTTTGTGAT
GCTCGTCAGGGGGGCGGAGCCTATGGAAAAACGCCAGCAACGCGGCCTTTTTACGGTTCCTGGCCTTTTG
CTGGCCTTTTGCTCACATGTTCTTTCCTGCGTTATCCCCTGATTCTGTGGATAACCGTATTACCGCCTTT
GAGTGAGCTGATACCGCTCGCCGCAGCCGAACGACCGAGCGCAGCGAGTCAGTGAGCGAGGAAGCGGAAG
AGCGCCCAATACGCAAACCGCCTCTTCCCGCGCGTTGGCCGATTCATTAATGCAGCTGGCACGACAGGTT
TCCCGACTGGAAAGCGGGCAGTGAGCGCAACGCAATTAATGTGAGTTAGCTCACTCATTAGGCATCCTAG
GCTTTACACTTTATGCTTCCGGCTCGTATGTTGTGTGGAATTGTGAGCGGATAACAATTTCACACAGGAA
ACAGCTATGACCATGATTACGCCAAGCTCTAGCTAGAGGTCGACGGTATCGAGCCCCAGCTGGTTCTTTC
CGCCTCAGAAGCCATAGAGCCCACCGCATCCCCAGCATGCCTGCTATTGTCTTCCCAATCCTCCCCCTTG
CTGTCCTGCCCCACCCCACCCCCCAGAATAGAATGACACCTACTCAGACAATGCGATGCAATTTCCTCAT
TTTATTAGGAAAGGACAGTGGGAGTGGCACCTTCCAGGGTCAAGGAAGGCACGGGGGAGGGGCAAACAAC
AGATGGCTGGCAACTAGAAGGCACAGTCGAGGCTGATCAGCGGGTTTAAACTCAATGGTGATGGTGATGA
TGACCGGTTTAGAACCTGATTACGCACAGAGCTCCACACAGCCGATCCGTAAACTTGAGAGAATCACAGA
GCAGTTTCCTGGCTTCAGCGCTGACTTTATTATCTATGGTAATCTCCCCTTCGAAGCGGGGAAACCTAGT
ATGGTCGACTTCGTAAGCCTTAAAGAAGTCATGGGCCTTACCGGATTTGAAATCGACCCTGTTAAGTACC
CGTTGGCTGCCTATAGCTTTTGGCCCGTCGAAATCGGGCTTCCCTGGAAGGGAAAGATTGCCAAAATGAA
TACGAAAGCGCCAATCCTTCTTCTCAGCCTTCTTTCCATCGTTACCGGATCTCCCGAGAAGTTCGCAAAA
CGGGCAGTAAGTTTCAGCGTTATCTGGACAGGGGTTCTTATCGGTCCAACGAAGGGTGGACCGCTGCCTC
AATTGCAGCAACCTGTCTTTATCTTCCGTATCAAATTTCCCAGGACAACATGTCTTTTCGCTAATTTTCC
CATCACTCAATGTCAGCAGGTTTTCCGCGCTTCTAATTACTGCGGACCGCAGCAATGTCCCAGTTATGTA
AGGCCGCCCTTTTGTGTTATCCTTCTTATTTCTAGCCCATCTTGCAAAAGCTTGGCCGCGAACAAATTCC
TTGTTGTTCTTGTTTCGCCTAGTGCTTTCCTGCCATTTGGTCATCCGAAACGGCTCGAGGAATTCAATTG
AAATCTTCATAGTAGTCGTCATGCGGCCGCGGATCTCTAGCGGATCTGACGGTTCACTAAACCAGCTCTG
CTTATATAGACCTCCCACCGTACACGCCTACCGCCCATTTGCGTCAATGGGGCGGAGTTGTTACGACATT
TTGGAAAGTCCCGTTGATTTTGGTGCCAAAACAAACTCCCATTGACGTCAATGGGGTGGAGACTTGGAAA
TCCCCGTGAGTCAAACCGCTATCCACGCCCATTGATGTACTGCCAAAACCGCATCACCATGGTAATAGCG
ATGACTAATACGTAGATGTACTGCCAAGTAGGAAAGTCCCATAAGGTCATGTACTGGGCATAATGCCAGG
CGGGCCATTTACCGTCATTGACGTCAATAGGGGGCGTACTTGGCATATGATACACTTGATGTACTGCCAA
GTGGGCAGTTTACCGTAAATACTCCACCCATTGACGTCAATGGAAAGTCCCTATTGGCGTTACTATGGGA
ACATACGTCATTATTGACGTCAATGGGCGGGGGTCGTTGGGCGGTCAGCCAGGCGGGCCATTTACCGTAA
GTTATGTAACGCGGAACTCCATATATGGGCTATGAACTAATGACCCCGTAATTGATTACTATTAATAACT
AGTCAATAATCAATGTCAACGCGTATATCTGGCCCGTACATCGCGAAGCAGCGCAAAACGCCTAACCCTA
AGCAGATTCTTCATGCAATTGTCGGTCAAGCCTTGCCTTGTTGTAGCTTAAATTTTGCTCGCGCACTACT
CAGCGACCTCCAACACACAAGCAGGGAGCAGATACTGGCTTAACTATGCGGCATCAGAGCAGATTGTACT
GAGAGTCGACCCTAGGGGATCGGGAGATCGATCTCCCGATCCGTCGACGTCAGGTGGCACTTTTCGGGGA
AATGTGCGCGGAACCCCTATTTGTTTATTTTTCTAAATACATTCAAATATGTATCCGCTCATGAGACAAT
AACCCTGATAAATGCTTCAATAATATTGAAAAAGGAAGAGTATGAGTATTCAACATTTCCGTGTCGCCCT
TATTCCCTTTTTTGCGGCATTTTGCCTTCCTGTTTTTGCTCACCCAGAAACGCTGGTGAAAGTAAAAGAT
GCTGAAGATCAGTTGGGTGCACGAGTGGGTTACATCGAACTGGATCTCAACAGCGGTAAGATCCTTGAGA
GTTTTCGCCCCGAAGAACGTTTTCCAATGATGAGCACTTTTAAAGTTCTGCTATGTGGCGCGGTATTATC
CCGTATTGACGCCGGGCAAGAGCAACTCGGTCGCCGCATACACTATTCTCAGAATGACTTGGTTGAGTAC
TCACCAGTCACAGAAAAGCATCTTACGGATGGCATGACAGTAAGAGAATTATGCAGTGCTGCCATAACCA
TGAGTGATAACACTGCGGCCAACTTACTTCTGACAACGATCGGAGGACCGAAGGAGCTAACCGCTTTTTT
GCACAACATGGGGGATCATGTAACTCGCCTTGATCGTTGGGAACCGGAGCTGAATGAAGCCATACCAAAC
GACGAGCGTGACACCACGATGCCTGTAGCAATGGCAACAACGTTGCGCAAACTATTAACTGGCGAACTAC
TTACTCTAGCTTCCCGGCAACAATTAATAGACTGGATGGAGGCGGATAAAGTTGCAGGACCACTTCTGCG
CTCGGCCCTTCCGGCTGGCTGGTTTATTGCTGATAAATCTGGAGCCGGTGAGCGTGGGTCTCGCGGTATC
ATTGCAGCACTGGGGCCAGATGGTAAGCCCTCCCGTATCGTAGTTATCTACACGACGGGGAGTCAGGCAA
CTATGGATGAACGAAATAGACAGATCGCTGAGATAGGTGCCTCACTGATTAAGCATTGGTAACTGTCAGA
CCAAGTTTACTCATATATACTTTAGATTGATTTAAAACTTCATTTTTAATTTAAAAGGATCTAGGTGAAG
ATCCTTTTTGATAATCTCATGACCAAAATCCCTTAACGTGAGTTTTCGTTCCACTGAGTGTCAGACCCCG
TAGAAAAGATCAAAGGATCTTC
